Addgene plasmid #67736: Pr2-deGFP-MGapt
Purpose: OR2-OR1-Pr2 promoter expressing deGFP-MG aptamer fusion
Depositing lab: Richard Murray. Depositing organization: California Institute of Technology. Publication: Gene circuit performance characterization and resource usage in a cell-free "breadboard". Siegal-Gaskins D, Tuza ZA, Kim J, Noireaux V, Murray RM. ACS Synth Biol. 2014 Jun 20;3(6):416-25. doi: 10.1021/sb400203p. Epub 2014 Apr 7. PubMed 24670245.
Backbone
  Vector backbone: pBEST
  Backbone manufacturer: Promega
  Backbone size w/o insert (bp): 2453
  Total vector size (bp): 3261
  Vector type: Bacterial Expression, Synthetic Biology
Growth in bacteria
  Bacterial resistance: Ampicillin, 100 μg/mL
  Growth temperature: 37°C
  Growth strain: JM109
  Copy number: Unknown
Gene/Insert
  Gene/Insert name: UTR1-deGFP-MGapt-T500
  Species: Synthetic
  Insert size (bp): 808
  Promoter: OR2-OR1-Pr2
  Cloning method: Gibson Cloning
  Sequencing primers: 5′ GGGTGGGCTAACGATATCCG; 3′ GGAGCTGACTGGGTTGAAGG
Terms and licenses: Academic/Nonprofit Terms; Industry Terms: Not Available to Industry
How to cite: Pr2-deGFP-MGapt was a gift from Richard Murray (Addgene plasmid # 67736 ; http://n2t.net/addgene:67736 ; RRID:Addgene_67736)
