[The description below was written by a language model from this plasmid's Addgene catalogue record and pLannotate feature annotations shown in this document.]
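Description:
Pr2-deGFP-MGapt is a small (about 3.3 kb) bacterial expression and synthetic-biology plasmid built on the pBEST backbone. It is propagated in E. coli through a ColE1/pMB1-type origin of replication and selected with ampicillin via a β-lactamase gene driven by its own bla promoter. The record lists copy number as unknown, although the annotated origin is of the high-copy type.

The payload is a synthetic cassette of roughly 800 bp, UTR1-deGFP-MGapt-T500, inserted by Gibson assembly and transcribed from the OR2-OR1-Pr2 promoter, whose name points to the lambda phage right-operator/promoter region. The feature table is consistent with this layout. A strong ribosome binding site of the T7 gene 10 type, presumably corresponding to UTR1, sits just upstream of a GFP-family open reading frame that the annotation tool matched to an EGFP variant and that corresponds to deGFP. The malachite green aptamer and the T500 terminator named in the insert were not picked up by automated annotation, but would lie downstream of the reporter. A fragment annotated as lambda O protein lies upstream of the RBS and a short tetracycline-resistance fragment lies downstream of the cassette. Both appear to be partial sequence matches or backbone remnants rather than functional genes.

Fusing the malachite green RNA aptamer to the deGFP transcript allows one construct to report on both steps of gene expression: mRNA level through the fluorescence of dye bound to the aptamer, and protein output through deGFP fluorescence. The associated work concerns characterizing gene circuit performance and resource usage in a cell-free expression "breadboard", which fits this use.
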