Features (pLannotate 1.2.2; 7 found; start..end, strand, type, name):
    232..336     -  promoter       AmpR promoter: bla
    438..731     +  CDS            O (fragment): VRPO_LAMBD - Protein inferred from homology: Swiss-Prot protein existence level 3. Necessary for the bidirectional replication of DNA. It interacts with the ori (origin of replication) region of the genome during the initiation of replication. From Escherichia phage lambda (Bacteriophage lambda).
    760..782     +  RBS            RBS: efficient ribosome binding site from bacteriophage T7 gene 10 (Olins and Rangwala, 1989)
    792..1463    +  CDS            (3-F)Tyr-EGFP: (3-F)Tyr-EGFP is a basic (constitutively fluorescent) green fluorescent protein published in 2004, derived from Aequorea victoria.
   1562..1693    +  CDS            TcR (fragment): tetracycline efflux protein; tet; confers resistance to tetracycline
   1873..2461    -  rep_origin     ori: high-copy-number ColE1/pMB1/pBR322/pUC origin of replication
   2632..231     -  CDS            AmpR (across the origin): β-lactamase; bla; confers resistance to ampicillin, carbenicillin, and related antibiotics
>Addgene plasmid #67736 | Pr2-deGFP-MGapt | depositor full sequence | sequence record 117446 | Pr2-deGFP-MGapt sequence 3261 bps
CGCGCCACATAGCAGAACTTTAAAAGTGCTCATCATTGGAAAACGTTCTTCGGGGCGAAAACTCTCAAGG
ATCTTACCGCTGTTGAGATCCAGTTCGATGTAACCCACTCGTGCACCCAACTGATCTTCAGCATCTTTTA
CTTTCACCAGCGTTTCTGGGTGAGCAAAAACAGGAAGGCAAAATGCCGCAAAAAAGGGAATAAGGGCGAC
ACGGAAATGTTGAATACTCATACTCTTCCTTTTTCAATATTATTGAAGCATTTATCAGGGTTATTGTCTC
ATGAGCGGATACATATTTGAATGTATTTAGAAAAATAAACAAATAGGGGTTCCGCGCACATTTCCCCGAA
AAGTGCCACCTGACGTCTAAGAAACCATTATTATCATGACATTAACCTATAAAAATAGGCGTATCACGAG
GCCCTTTCGTCTTCAAGAATTCTGGCGAATCCTCTGACCAGCCAGAAAACGACCTTTCTGTGGTGAAACC
GGATGCTGCAATTCAGAGCGCCAGCAAGTGGGGGACAGCAGAAGACCTGACCGCCGCAGAGTGGATGTTT
GACATGGTGAAGACTATCGCACCATCAGCCAGAAAACCGAATTTTGCTGGGTGGGCTAACGATATCCGCC
TGATGCGTGAACGTGACGGACGTAACCACCGCGACATGTGTGTGCTGTTCCGCTGGGCATGCTGAGCTAA
CACCGTGCGTGTTGACAATTTTACCTCTGGCGGTGCTAATGGTTGCAGCTAGCAATAATTTTGTTTAACT
TTAAGAAGGAGATATACCATGGAGCTTTTCACTGGCGTTGTTCCCATCCTGGTCGAGCTGGACGGCGACG
TAAACGGCCACAAGTTCAGCGTGTCCGGCGAGGGCGAGGGCGATGCCACCTACGGCAAGCTGACCCTGAA
GTTCATCTGCACCACCGGCAAGCTGCCCGTGCCCTGGCCCACCCTCGTGACCACCCTGACCTACGGCGTG
CAGTGCTTCAGCCGCTACCCCGACCACATGAAGCAGCACGACTTCTTCAAGTCCGCCATGCCCGAAGGCT
ACGTCCAGGAGCGCACCATCTTCTTCAAGGACGACGGCAACTACAAGACCCGCGCCGAGGTGAAGTTCGA
GGGCGACACCCTGGTGAACCGCATCGAGCTGAAGGGCATCGACTTCAAGGAGGACGGCAACATCCTGGGG
CACAAGCTGGAGTACAACTACAACAGCCACAACGTCTATATCATGGCCGACAAGCAGAAGAACGGCATCA
AGGTGAACTTCAAGATCCGCCACAACATCGAGGACGGCAGCGTGCAGCTCGCCGACCACTACCAGCAGAA
CACCCCCATCGGCGACGGCCCCGTGCTGCTGCCCGACAACCACTACCTGAGCACCCAGTCCGCCCTGAGC
AAAGACCCCAACGAGAAGCGCGATCACATGGTCCTGCTGGAGTTCGTGACCGCCGCCGGGATCTAAACAA
TAACTGAATAGGGGATCCCGACTGGCGAGAGCCAGGTAACGAATGGATCCCCGAGCTCGAGCAAAGCCCG
CCGAAAGGCGGGCTTTTCTGTGTCGACCGATGCCCTTGAGAGCCTTCAACCCAGTCAGCTCCTTCCGGTG
GGCGCGGGGCATGACTATCGTCGCCGCACTTATGACTGTCTTCTTTATCATGCAACTCGTAGGACAGGTG
CCGGCAGCGCTCTTCCGCTTCCTCGCTCACTGACTCGCTGCGCTCGGTCGTTCGGCTGCGGCGAGCGGTA
TCAGCTCACTCAAAGGCGGTAATACGGTTATCCACAGAATCAGGGGATAACGCAGGAAAGAACATGTGAG
CAAAAGGCCAGCAAAAGGCCAGGAACCGTAAAAAGGCCGCGTTGCTGGCGTTTTTCCATAGGCTCCGCCC
CCCTGACGAGCATCACAAAAATCGACGCTCAAGTCAGAGGTGGCGAAACCCGACAGGACTATAAAGATAC
CAGGCGTTTCCCCCTGGAAGCTCCCTCGTGCGCTCTCCTGTTCCGACCCTGCCGCTTACCGGATACCTGT
CCGCCTTTCTCCCTTCGGGAAGCGTGGCGCTTTCTCATAGCTCACGCTGTAGGTATCTCAGTTCGGTGTA
GGTCGTTCGCTCCAAGCTGGGCTGTGTGCACGAACCCCCCGTTCAGCCCGACCGCTGCGCCTTATCCGGT
AACTATCGTCTTGAGTCCAACCCGGTAAGACACGACTTATCGCCACTGGCAGCAGCCACTGGTAACAGGA
TTAGCAGAGCGAGGTATGTAGGCGGTGCTACAGAGTTCTTGAAGTGGTGGCCTAACTACGGCTACACTAG
AAGAACAGTATTTGGTATCTGCGCTCTGCTGAAGCCAGTTACCTTCGGAAAAAGAGTTGGTAGCTCTTGA
TCCGGCAAACAAACCACCGCTGGTAGCGGTGGTTTTTTTGTTTGCAAGCAGCAGATTACGCGCAGAAAAA
AAGGATCTCAAGAAGATCCTTTGATCTTTTCTACGGGGTCTGACGCTCAGTGGAACGAAAACTCACGTTA
AGGGATTTTGGTCATGAGATTATCAAAAAGGATCTTCACCTAGATCCTTTTAAATTAAAAATGAAGTTTT
AAATCAATCTAAAGTATATATGAGTAAACTTGGTCTGACAGTTACCAATGCTTAATCAGTGAGGCACCTA
TCTCAGCGATCTGTCTATTTCGTTCATCCATAGTTGCCTGACTCCCCGTCGTGTAGATAACTACGATACG
GGAGGGCTTACCATCTGGCCCCAGTGCTGCAATGATACCGCGAGACCCACGCTCACCGGCTCCAGATTTA
TCAGCAATAAACCAGCCAGCCGGAAGGGCCGAGCGCAGAAGTGGTCCTGCAACTTTATCCGCCTCCATCC
AGTCTATTAATTGTTGCCGGGAAGCTAGAGTAAGTAGTTCGCCAGTTAATAGTTTGCGCAACGTTGTTGC
CATTGCTACAGGCATCGTGGTGTCACGCTCGTCGTTTGGTATGGCTTCATTCAGCTCCGGTTCCCAACGA
TCAAGGCGAGTTACATGATCCCCCATGTTGTGCAAAAAAGCGGTTAGCTCCTTCGGTCCTCCGATCGTTG
TCAGAAGTAAGTTGGCCGCAGTGTTATCACTCATGGTTATGGCAGCACTGCATAATTCTCTTACTGTCAT
GCCATCCGTAAGATGCTTTTCTGTGACTGGTGAGTACTCAACCAAGTCATTCTGAGAATAGTGTATGCGG
CGACCGAGTTGCTCTTGCCCGGCGTCAACACGGGATAATAC
