>Addgene plasmid #67736 | Pr2-deGFP-MGapt | addgene partial sequence | sequence record 121139 | pBEST-F 5'-CATGGTGAAGACTATCGCAC-3'
TTGCTGGGTGGGCTAACGATATCCGCCTGATGCGTGAACGTGACGGACGTAACCACCGCGACATGTGTGT
GCTGTTCCGCTGGGCATGCTGAGCTAACACCGTGCGTGTTGACAATTTTACCTCTGGCGGTGCTAATGGT
TGCAGCTAGCAATAATTTTGTTTAACTTTAAGAAGGAGATATACCATGGAGCTTTTCACTGGCGTTGTTC
CCATCCTGGTCGAGCTGGACGGCGACGTAAACGGCCACAAGTTCAGCGTGTCCGGCGAGGGCGAGGGCGA
TGCCACCTACGGCAAGCTGACCCTGAAGTTCATCTGCACCACCGGCAAGCTGCCCGTGCCCTGGCCCACC
CTCGTGACCACCCTGACCTACGGCGTGCAGTGCTTCAGCCGCTACCCCGACCACATGAAGCAGCACGACT
TCTTCAAGTCCGCCATGCCCGAAGGCTACGTCCAGGAGCGCACCATCTTCTTCAAGGACGACGGCAACTA
CAAGACCCGCGCCGAGGTGAAGTTCGAGGGCGACACCCTGGTGAACCGCATCGAGCTGAAGGGCATCGAC
TTCAAGGAGGACGGCAACATCCTGGGGCACAAGCTGGAGTACAACTACAACAGCCACAACGTCTATATCA
TGGCCGACAAGCAGAAGAACGGCATCAAGGTGAACTTCAAGATCCGCCACAACATCGAGGACGGCAGCGT
GCAGCTCGCCGACCACTACCAGCAGAACACCCCCATCGGCGACGGCCCCGTGCTGCTGCCCGACAACCAC
TACCTGAGCACCCAGTCCGCCCTGAGCAAAGACCCCAACGAGAAGCGCGATCACATGGTCCTGCTGGAGT
TCGTG
