>Addgene plasmid #67736 | Pr2-deGFP-MGapt | addgene partial sequence | sequence record 121143 | Tet-internal-R 5'-aaggagctgactgggttgaag-3'
CCCGCCTTTCGGCGGGCTTTGCTCGAGCTCGGGGATCCATTCGTTACCTGGCTCTCGCCAGTCGGGATCC
CCTATTCAGTTATTGTTTAGATCCCGGCGGCGGTCACGAACTCCAGCAGGACCATGTGATCGCGCTTCTC
GTTGGGGTCTTTGCTCAGGGCGGACTGGGTGCTCAGGTAGTGGTTGTCGGGCAGCAGCACGGGGCCGTCG
CCGATGGGGGTGTTCTGCTGGTAGTGGTCGGCGAGCTGCACGCTGCCGTCCTCGATGTTGTGGCGGATCT
TGAAGTTCACCTTGATGCCGTTCTTCTGCTTGTCGGCCATGATATAGACGTTGTGGCTGTTGTAGTTGTA
CTCCAGCTTGTGCCCCAGGATGTTGCCGTCCTCCTTGAAGTCGATGCCCTTCAGCTCGATGCGGTTCACC
AGGGTGTCGCCCTCGAACTTCACCTCGGCGCGGGTCTTGTAGTTGCCGTCGTCCTTGAAGAAGATGGTGC
GCTCCTGGACGTAGCCTTCGGGCATGGCGGACTTGAAGAAGTCGTGCTGCTTCATGTGGTCGGGGTAGCG
GCTGAAGCACTGCACGCCGTAGGTCAGGGTGGTCACGAGGGTGGGCCAGGGCACGGGCAGCTTGCCGGTG
GTGCAGATGAACTTCAGGGTCAGCTTGCCGTAGGTGGCATCGCCCTCGCCCTCGCCGGACACGCTGAACT
TGTGGCCGTTTACGTCGCCGTCCAGCTCGACC
